Addgene plasmid #223059: pdest METTL1-S27A Neo
Purpose: METTL1-S27A gene expression in mammalian cells
Depositing lab: Alejandro Gutierrez. Depositing organization: Boston Children's Hospital. Publication: A methyltransferase-independent role for METTL1 in tRNA aminoacylation and oncogenic transformation. Ali RH, Orellana EA, Lee SH, Chae YC, Chen Y, Clauwaert J, Kennedy AL, Gutierrez AE, Papke DJ, Valenzuela M, Silverman B, Falzetta A, Ficarro SB, Marto JA, Fletcher CDM, Perez-Atayde A, Alcindor T, Shimamura A, Prensner JR, Gregory RI, Gutierrez A. Mol Cell. 2025 Mar 6;85(5):948-961.e11. doi: 10.1016/j.molcel.2025.01.003. Epub 2025 Jan 31. PubMed 39892392.
Backbone
  Vector backbone: pdest Neo
  Vector type: Mammalian Expression, Lentiviral
  Selectable markers: Neomycin (select with G418)
Growth in bacteria
  Bacterial resistance: Ampicillin, 100 μg/mL
  Growth temperature: 37°C
  Growth strain: NEB Stable
  Copy number: Low Copy
Gene/Insert
  Gene/Insert name: METTL1-S27A
  Species: H. sapiens (human)
  Insert size (bp): 828
  Mutation: S27A
  Entrez Gene: METTL1 (a.k.a. C12orf1, TRM8, TRMT8, YDL201w)
  Promoter: CMV
  Cloning method: Gateway Cloning
  Sequencing primers: 5′ CGCAAATGGGCGGTAGGCGTG
Terms and licenses: Academic/Nonprofit Terms; Industry Terms: Not Available to Industry
How to cite: pdest METTL1-S27A Neo was a gift from Alejandro Gutierrez (Addgene plasmid # 223059 ; http://n2t.net/addgene:223059 ; RRID:Addgene_223059)
