[The description below was written by a language model from this plasmid's Addgene catalogue record and pLannotate feature annotations shown in this document.]
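Description:
pdest METTL1-S27A Neo is a lentiviral mammalian expression plasmid of about 9 kb, made by Gateway recombination of a mutant human METTL1 coding sequence into the pdest Neo destination backbone. In bacteria it is maintained through a ColE1/pUC-type origin and selected with ampicillin via the β-lactamase gene. The catalogue lists it as low copy and grown in a recombination-stabilising strain, which is common practice for plasmids carrying repeated LTR sequences. An f1 origin, an SV40 origin and remnants of a lac/lacZα cloning region with T3 and T7 promoters are also present in the backbone.

The transfer cassette has a third-generation layout. An RSV promoter fused to a truncated HIV-1 5' LTR drives production of the genomic RNA, followed by the Ψ packaging signal with a gag fragment, the Rev response element for Rev-dependent nuclear export, and the cPPT/CTS. The second LTR, annotated as a truncated LTR, lies downstream of the cassette and is followed by an SV40 polyadenylation signal. Within the provirus, the CMV enhancer/promoter drives the 828 bp METTL1 open reading frame, which is flanked by attB1 and attB2 sites left from Gateway cloning. No epitope tag is annotated. A WPRE downstream enhances transcript expression, and a separate mouse PGK promoter drives the neomycin resistance gene, allowing G418 selection of transduced cells.

METTL1 is a tRNA methyltransferase (TRMB_HUMAN in the annotation), and the insert replaces serine 27 with alanine. The record does not state the functional consequence of this mutation. The stated purpose is expression of METTL1-S27A in mammalian cells, and the associated study concerns a methyltransferase-independent role for METTL1 in tRNA aminoacylation and oncogenic transformation.
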