Features (pLannotate 1.2.2; 30 found; start..end, strand, type, name):
     26..130     +  promoter       AmpR promoter: bla
    131..991     +  CDS            AmpR: β-lactamase; bla; confers resistance to ampicillin, carbenicillin, and related antibiotics
   1162..1750    +  rep_origin     ori: high-copy-number ColE1/pMB1/pBR322/pUC origin of replication
   1933..2025    +  CDS            lacI (fragment): lac repressor; lacI; The lac repressor binds to the lac operator to inhibit transcription in E. coli. This inhibition can be relieved by adding lactose or isopropyl-β-D-thiogalactopyranoside (IPTG).
   2038..2059    +  protein_bind   CAP binding site: CAP binding activates transcription in the presence of cAMP. E. coli catabolite activator protein
   2074..2104    +  promoter       lac promoter: promoter for the E. coli lac operon
   2112..2128    +  protein_bind   lac operator: The lac repressor binds to the lac operator to inhibit transcription in E. coli. This inhibition can be relieved by adding lactose or isopropyl-β-D-thiogalactopyranoside (IPTG). lac repressor encoded by lacI
   2173..2191    +  promoter       T3 promoter: promoter for bacteriophage T3 RNA polymerase
   2219..2445    +  promoter       RSV promoter: Rous sarcoma virus enhancer/promoter
   2446..2626    +  LTR            5' LTR (truncated): truncated 5' long terminal repeat (LTR) from HIV-1
   2673..2798    +  misc_feature   HIV-1 Ψ: packaging signal of human immunodeficiency virus type 1
   2782..3145    +  CDS            HIV-1 gag (fragment): gag protein from human immunodeficiency virus 1; gag
   3291..3524    +  misc_feature   RRE: The Rev response element (RRE) of HIV-1 allows for Rev-dependent mRNA export from the nucleus to the cytoplasm.
   3901..4001    +  CDS            Rev (fragment): human immunodeficiency virus 1 (HIV-1) Rev protein; rev; enhances nuclear export of unspliced and incompletely spliced viral mRNAs
   4020..4136    +  misc_feature   cPPT/CTS: central polypurine tract and central termination sequence of HIV-1
   4159..4462    +  enhancer       CMV enhancer: human cytomegalovirus immediate early enhancer
   4463..4666    +  promoter       CMV promoter: human cytomegalovirus (CMV) immediate early promoter
   4771..4795    +  protein_bind   attB1: mutant version of attB; recombination site for the Gateway® BP reaction BP Clonase™
   4801..5628    +  CDS            METTL1: TRMB_HUMAN - Also known as C12orf1 From Homo sapiens (Human).
   5633..5657    -  protein_bind   attB2: mutant version of attB; recombination site for the Gateway® BP reaction BP Clonase™
   5688..6276    +  misc_feature   WPRE: woodchuck hepatitis virus posttranscriptional regulatory element
   6319..6818    +  promoter       PGK promoter: mouse phosphoglycerate kinase 1 promoter
   6832..7635    +  CDS            NeoR/KanR: aminoglycoside phosphotransferase from Tn5; aph(3')-II (or nptII); confers resistance to neomycin, kanamycin, and G418 (Geneticin®)
   7656..7793    +  CDS            nef (fragment): NEF_HV1LA - Experimental evidence at protein level: Swiss-Prot protein existence level 1. Extracellular Nef protein targets CD4(+) T-lymphocytes for apoptosis by interacting with CXCR4 surface receptors. From Human immunodeficiency virus type 1 group M subtype B (isolate Lai) (HIV-1).
   7779..7959    +  LTR            5' LTR (truncated): truncated 5' long terminal repeat (LTR) from HIV-1
   8031..8152    +  polyA_signal   SV40 poly(A) signal: SV40 polyadenylation signal
   8192..8327    +  rep_origin     SV40 ori: SV40 origin of replication
   8348..8366    -  promoter       T7 promoter: promoter for bacteriophage T7 RNA polymerase
   8374..8529    +  CDS            lacZα (fragment): LacZα fragment of β-galactosidase; lacZ fragment
   8534..8962    +  rep_origin     f1 ori (sequence partly withheld): f1 bacteriophage origin of replication; arrow indicates direction of (+) strand synthesis
>Addgene plasmid #223059 | pdest METTL1-S27A Neo | addgene full sequence | sequence record 440944 | Addgene NGS Result
AGGTGGCACTTTTCGGGGAAATGTGCGCGGAACCCCTATTTGTTTATTTTTCTAAATACATTCAAATATG
TATCCGCTCATGAGACAATAACCCTGATAAATGCTTCAATAATATTGAAAAAGGAAGAGTATGAGTATTC
AACATTTCCGTGTCGCCCTTATTCCCTTTTTTGCGGCATTTTGCCTTCCTGTTTTTGCTCACCCAGAAAC
GCTGGTGAAAGTAAAAGATGCTGAAGATCAGTTGGGTGCACGAGTGGGTTACATCGAACTGGATCTCAAC
AGCGGTAAGATCCTTGAGAGTTTTCGCCCCGAAGAACGTTTTCCAATGATGAGCACTTTTAAAGTTCTGC
TATGTGGCGCGGTATTATCCCGTATTGACGCCGGGCAAGAGCAACTCGGTCGCCGCATACACTATTCTCA
GAATGACTTGGTTGAGTACTCACCAGTCACAGAAAAGCATCTTACGGATGGCATGACAGTAAGAGAATTA
TGCAGTGCTGCCATAACCATGAGTGATAACACTGCGGCCAACTTACTTCTGACAACGATCGGAGGACCGA
AGGAGCTAACCGCTTTTTTGCACAACATGGGGGATCATGTAACTCGCCTTGATCGTTGGGAACCGGAGCT
GAATGAAGCCATACCAAACGACGAGCGTGACACCACGATGCCTGTAGCAATGGCAACAACGTTGCGCAAA
CTATTAACTGGCGAACTACTTACTCTAGCTTCCCGGCAACAATTAATAGACTGGATGGAGGCGGATAAAG
TTGCAGGACCACTTCTGCGCTCGGCCCTTCCGGCTGGCTGGTTTATTGCTGATAAATCTGGAGCCGGTGA
GCGTGGGTCTCGCGGTATCATTGCAGCACTGGGGCCAGATGGTAAGCCCTCCCGTATCGTAGTTATCTAC
ACGACGGGGAGTCAGGCAACTATGGATGAACGAAATAGACAGATCGCTGAGATAGGTGCCTCACTGATTA
AGCATTGGTAACTGTCAGACCAAGTTTACTCATATATACTTTAGATTGATTTAAAACTTCATTTTTAATT
TAAAAGGATCTAGGTGAAGATCCTTTTTGATAATCTCATGACCAAAATCCCTTAACGTGAGTTTTCGTTC
CACTGAGCGTCAGACCCCGTAGAAAAGATCAAAGGATCTTCTTGAGATCCTTTTTTTCTGCGCGTAATCT
GCTGCTTGCAAACAAAAAAACCACCGCTACCAGCGGTGGTTTGTTTGCCGGATCAAGAGCTACCAACTCT
TTTTCCGAAGGTAACTGGCTTCAGCAGAGCGCAGATACCAAATACTGTTCTTCTAGTGTAGCCGTAGTTA
GGCCACCACTTCAAGAACTCTGTAGCACCGCCTACATACCTCGCTCTGCTAATCCTGTTACCAGTGGCTG
CTGCCAGTGGCGATAAGTCGTGTCTTACCGGGTTGGACTCAAGACGATAGTTACCGGATAAGGCGCAGCG
GTCGGGCTGAACGGGGGGTTCGTGCACACAGCCCAGCTTGGAGCGAACGACCTACACCGAACTGAGATAC
CTACAGCGTGAGCTATGAGAAAGCGCCACGCTTCCCGAAGGGAGAAAGGCGGACAGGTATCCGGTAAGCG
GCAGGGTCGGAACAGGAGAGCGCACGAGGGAGCTTCCAGGGGGAAACGCCTGGTATCTTTATAGTCCTGT
CGGGTTTCGCCACCTCTGACTTGAGCGTCGATTTTTGTGATGCTCGTCAGGGGGGCGGAGCCTATGGAAA
AACGCCAGCAACGCGGCCTTTTTACGGTTCCTGGCCTTTTGCTGGCCTTTTGCTCACATGTTCTTTCCTG
CGTTATCCCCTGATTCTGTGGATAACCGTATTACCGCCTTTGAGTGAGCTGATACCGCTCGCCGCAGCCG
AACGACCGAGCGCAGCGAGTCAGTGAGCGAGGAAGCGGAAGAGCGCCCAATACGCAAACCGCCTCTCCCC
GCGCGTTGGCCGATTCATTAATGCAGCTGGCACGACAGGTTTCCCGACTGGAAAGCGGGCAGTGAGCGCA
ACGCAATTAATGTGAGTTAGCTCACTCATTAGGCACCCCAGGCTTTACACTTTATGCTTCCGGCTCGTAT
GTTGTGTGGAATTGTGAGCGGATAACAATTTCACACAGGAAACAGCTATGACCATGATTACGCCAAGCGC
GCAATTAACCCTCACTAAAGGGAACAAAAGCTGGAGCTGCAAGCTTAATGTAGTCTTATGCAATACTCTT
GTAGTCTTGCAACATGGTAACGATGAGTTAGCAACATGCCTTACAAGGAGAGAAAAAGCACCGTGCATGC
CGATTGGTGGAAGTAAGGTGGTACGATCGTGCCTTATTAGGAAGGCAACAGACGGGTCTGACATGGATTG
GACGAACCACTGAATTGCCGCATTGCAGAGATATTGTATTTAAGTGCCTAGCTCGATACATAAACGGGTC
TCTCTGGTTAGACCAGATCTGAGCCTGGGAGCTCTCTGGCTAACTAGGGAACCCACTGCTTAAGCCTCAA
TAAAGCTTGCCTTGAGTGCTTCAAGTAGTGTGTGCCCGTCTGTTGTGTGACTCTGGTAACTAGAGATCCC
TCAGACCCTTTTAGTCAGTGTGGAAAATCTCTAGCAGTGGCGCCCGAACAGGGACTTGAAAGCGAAAGGG
AAACCAGAGGAGCTCTCTCGACGCAGGACTCGGCTTGCTGAAGCGCGCACGGCAAGAGGCGAGGGGCGGC
GACTGGTGAGTACGCCAAAAATTTTGACTAGCGGAGGCTAGAAGGAGAGAGATGGGTGCGAGAGCGTCAG
TATTAAGCGGGGGAGAATTAGATCGCGATGGGAAAAAATTCGGTTAAGGCCAGGGGGAAAGAAAAAATAT
AAATTAAAACATATAGTATGGGCAAGCAGGGAGCTAGAACGATTCGCAGTTAATCCTGGCCTGTTAGAAA
CATCAGAAGGCTGTAGACAAATACTGGGACAGCTACAACCATCCCTTCAGACAGGATCAGAAGAACTTAG
ATCATTATATAATACAGTAGCAACCCTCTATTGTGTGCATCAAAGGATAGAGATAAAAGACACCAAGGAA
GCTTTAGACAAGATAGAGGAAGAGCAAAACAAAAGTAAGACCACCGCACAGCAAGCGGCCGCTGATCTTC
AGACCTGGAGGAGGAGATATGAGGGACAATTGGAGAAGTGAATTATATAAATATAAAGTAGTAAAAATTG
AACCATTAGGAGTAGCACCCACCAAGGCAAAGAGAAGAGTGGTGCAGAGAGAAAAAAGAGCAGTGGGAAT
AGGAGCTTTGTTCCTTGGGTTCTTGGGAGCAGCAGGAAGCACTATGGGCGCAGCGTCAATGACGCTGACG
GTACAGGCCAGACAATTATTGTCTGGTATAGTGCAGCAGCAGAACAATTTGCTGAGGGCTATTGAGGCGC
AACAGCATCTGTTGCAACTCACAGTCTGGGGCATCAAGCAGCTCCAGGCAAGAATCCTGGCTGTGGAAAG
ATACCTAAAGGATCAACAGCTCCTGGGGATTTGGGGTTGCTCTGGAAAACTCATTTGCACCACTGCTGTG
CCTTGGAATGCTAGTTGGAGTAATAAATCTCTGGAACAGATTTGGAATCACACGACCTGGATGGAGTGGG
ACAGAGAAATTAACAATTACACAAGCTTAATACACTCCTTAATTGAAGAATCGCAAAACCAGCAAGAAAA
GAATGAACAAGAATTATTGGAATTAGATAAATGGGCAAGTTTGTGGAATTGGTTTAACATAACAAATTGG
CTGTGGTATATAAAATTATTCATAATGATAGTAGGAGGCTTGGTAGGTTTAAGAATAGTTTTTGCTGTAC
TTTCTATAGTGAATAGAGTTAGGCAGGGATATTCACCATTATCGTTTCAGACCCACCTCCCAACCCCGAG
GGGACCCGACAGGCCCGAAGGAATAGAAGAAGAAGGTGGAGAGAGAGACAGAGACAGATCCATTCGATTA
GTGAACGGATCTCGACGGTATCGGTTAACTTTTAAAAGAAAAGGGGGGATTGGGGGGTACAGTGCAGGGG
AAAGAATAGTAGACATAATAGCAACAGACATACAAACTAAAGAATTACAAAAACAAATTACAAAATTCAA
AATTTTATCGATAAGCTTGGGAGTTCCGCGTTACATAACTTACGGTAAATGGCCCGCCTGGCTGACCGCC
CAACGACCCCCGCCCATTGACGTCAATAATGACGTATGTTCCCATAGTAACGCCAATAGGGACTTTCCAT
TGACGTCAATGGGTGGAGTATTTACGGTAAACTGCCCACTTGGCAGTACATCAAGTGTATCATATGCCAA
GTACGCCCCCTATTGACGTCAATGACGGTAAATGGCCCGCCTGGCATTATGCCCAGTACATGACCTTATG
GGACTTTCCTACTTGGCAGTACATCTACGTATTAGTCATCGCTATTACCATGGTGATGCGGTTTTGGCAG
TACATCAATGGGCGTGGATAGCGGTTTGACTCACGGGGATTTCCAAGTCTCCACCCCATTGACGTCAATG
GGAGTTTGTTTTGGCACCAAAATCAACGGGACTTTCCAAAATGTCGTAACAACTCCGCCCCATTGACGCA
AATGGGCGGTAGGCGTGTACGGTGGGAGGTCTATATAAGCAGAGCTCGTTTAGTGAACCGTCAGATCGCC
TGGAGACGCCATCCACGCTGTTTTGACCTCCATAGAAGACACCGACTCTAGTCCAGTGTGGTGGAATTCT
GCAGATATCAACAAGTTTGTACAAAAAAGCAGGCTTCACCATGGCAGCCGAGACTCGGAACGTGGCCGGA
GCAGAGGCCCCACCGCCCCAGAAGCGCTACTACCGGCAACGTGCTCACGCGAACCCCATGGCGGACCACA
CGCTGCGCTACCCTGTGAAGCCAGAGGAGATGGACTGGTCTGAGCTATACCCAGAGTTCTTCGCTCCACT
CACTCAAAATCAGAGCCACGACGATCCGAAAGACAAAAAGGAAAAGAGAGCTCAGGCCCAAGTGGAGTTT
GCAGACATAGGCTGTGGCTATGGTGGCCTGTTAGTGGAACTGTCACCGCTGTTCCCAGACACACTTATTC
TGGGTCTGGAGATCCGTGTTAAAGTGTCTGATTACGTACAAGACCGGATTCGGGCCCTACGCGCAGCTCC
TGCAGGTGGCTTCCAGAACATCGCCTGTCTCCGTAGCAATGCCATGAAGCACCTGCCGAATTTTTTTTAT
AAAGGCCAGCTGACAAAGATGTTCTTCCTCTTCCCCGACCCGCACTTTAAACGTACGAAACACAAGTGGC
GAATCATCAGTCCCACCCTGCTAGCAGAATATGCCTACGTGCTAAGAGTTGGGGGGCTGGTGTATACCAT
AACCGATGTGCTGGAGCTACACGATTGGATGTGTACCCACTTTGAAGAGCACCCACTGTTTGAGCGTGTG
CCTCTGGAGGACCTGAGTGAAGACCCCGTTGTGGGACATCTAGGCACCTCAACTGAGGAGGGGAAGAAAG
TTCTACGTAATGGAGGGAAGAATTTCCCAGCCATCTTCCGAAGAATACAAGATCCCGTCCTCCAGGCAGT
GACCTCCCAAACCAGCCTGCCTGGTCACTGAAACCCAGCTTTCTTGTACAAAGTGGTTGATATCCAGCAC
AGTGGCGGCCGCTCGACAATCAACCTCTGGATTACAAAATTTGTGAAAGATTGACTGGTATTCTTAACTA
TGTTGCTCCTTTTACGCTATGTGGATACGCTGCTTTAATGCCTTTGTATCATGCTATTGCTTCCCGTATG
GCTTTCATTTTCTCCTCCTTGTATAAATCCTGGTTGCTGTCTCTTTATGAGGAGTTGTGGCCCGTTGTCA
GGCAACGTGGCGTGGTGTGCACTGTGTTTGCTGACGCAACCCCCACTGGTTGGGGCATTGCCACCACCTG
TCAGCTCCTTTCCGGGACTTTCGCTTTCCCCCTCCCTATTGCCACGGCGGAACTCATCGCCGCCTGCCTT
GCCCGCTGCTGGACAGGGGCTCGGCTGTTGGGCACTGACAATTCCGTGGTGTTGTCGGGGAAGCTGACGT
CCTTTCCATGGCTGCTCGCCTGTGTTGCCACCTGGATTCTGCGCGGGACGTCCTTCTGCTACGTCCCTTC
GGCCCTCAATCCAGCGGACCTTCCTTCCCGCGGCCTGCTGCCGGCTCTGCGGCCTCTTCCGCGTCTTCGC
CTTCGCCCTCAGACGAGTCGGATCTCCCTTTGGGCCGCCTCCCCGCCTGGAATTCTGCAGATATCCGGAC
TAGTGATCTAATTCTACCGGGTAGGGGAGGCGCTTTTCCCAAGGCAGTCTGGAGCATGCGCTTTAGCAGC
CCCGCTGGGCACTTGGCGCTACACAAGTGGCCTCTGGCCTCGCACACATTCCACATCCACCGGTAGGCGC
CAACCGGCTCCGTTCTTTGGTGGCCCCTTCGCGCCACCTTCTACTCCTCCCCTAGTCAGGAAGTTCCCCC
CCGCCCCGCAGCTCGCGTCGTGCAGGACGTGACAAATGGAAGTAGCACGTCTCACTAGTCTCGTGCAGAT
GGACAGCACCGCTGAGCAATGGAAGCGGGTAGGCCTTTGGGGCAGCGGCCAATAGCAGCTTTGCTCCTTC
GCTTTCTGGGCTCAGAGGCTGGGAAGGGGTGGGTCCGGGGGCGGGCTCAGGGGCGGGCTCAGGGGCGGGG
CGGGCGCCCGAAGGTCCTCCGGAGGCCCGGCATTCTGCACGCTTCAAAAGCGCACGTCTGCCGCGCTGTT
CTCCTCTTCCTCATCTCCGGGCCTTTCGACCTGCAGCCAATATGGGATCGGCCATTGAACAAGATGGATT
GCACGCAGGTTCTCCGGCCGCTTGGGTGGAGAGGCTATTCGGCTATGACTGGGCACAACAGACAATCGGC
TGCTCTGATGCCGCCGTGTTCCGGCTGTCAGCGCAGGGGCGCCCGGTTCTTTTTGTCAAGACCGACCTGT
CCGGTGCCCTGAATGAACTGCAGGACGAGGCAGCGCGGCTATCGTGGCTGGCCACGACGGGCGTTCCTTG
CGCAGCTGTGCTCGACGTTGTCACTGAAGCGGGAAGGGACTGGCTGCTATTGGGCGAAGTGCCGGGGCAG
GATCTCCTGTCATCTCACCTTGCTCCTGCCGAGAAAGTATCCATCATGGCTGATGCAATGCGGCGGCTGC
ATACGCTTGATCCGGCTACCTGCCCATTCGACCACCAAGCGAAACATCGCATCGAGCGAGCACGTACTCG
GATGGAAGCCGGTCTTGTCGATCAGGATGATCTGGACGAAGAGCATCAGGGGCTCGCGCCAGCCGAACTG
TTCGCCAGGCTCAAGGCGCGCATGCCCGACGGCGAGGATCTCGTCGTGACCCATGGCGATGCCTGCTTGC
CGAATATCATGGTGGAAAATGGCCGCTTTTCTGGATTCATCGACTGTGGCCGGCTGGGTGTGGCGGACCG
CTATCAGGACATAGCGTTGGCTACCCGTGATATTGCTGAAGAGCTTGGCGGCGAATGGGCTGACCGCTTC
CTCGTGCTTTACGGTATCGCCGCTCCCGATTCGCAGCGCATCGCCTTCTATCGCCTTCTTGACGAGTTCT
TCTGAGGGGATCCGTCGAGGGCCCGGTACCTTTAAGACCAATGACTTACAAGGCAGCTGTAGATCTTAGC
CACTTTTTAAAAGAAAAGGGGGGACTGGAAGGGCTAGCTCACTCCCAACGAAGACAAGATCTGCTTTTTG
CTTGTACTGGGTCTCTCTGGTTAGACCAGATCTGAGCCTGGGAGCTCTCTGGCTAACTAGGGAACCCACT
GCTTAAGCCTCAATAAAGCTTGCCTTGAGTGCTTCAAGTAGTGTGTGCCCGTCTGTTGTGTGACTCTGGT
AACTAGAGATCCCTCAGACCCTTTTAGTCAGTGTGGAAAATCTCTAGCAGTAGTAGTTCATGTCATCTTA
TTATTCAGTATTTATAACTTGCAAAGAAATGAATATCAGAGAGTGAGAGGAACTTGTTTATTGCAGCTTA
TAATGGTTACAAATAAAGCAATAGCATCACAAATTTCACAAATAAAGCATTTTTTTCACTGCATTCTAGT
TGTGGTTTGTCCAAACTCATCAATGTATCTTATCATGTCTGGCTCTAGCTATCCCGCCCCTAACTCCGCC
CATCCCGCCCCTAACTCCGCCCAGTTCCGCCCATTCTCCGCCCCATGGCTGACTAATTTTTTTTATTTAT
GCAGAGGCCGAGGCCGCCTCGGCCTCTGAGCTATTCCAGAAGTAGTGAGGAGGCTTTTTTGGAGGCCTAG
GGACGTACCCAATTCGCCCTATAGTGAGTCGTATTACGCGCGCTCACTGGCCGTCGTTTTACAACGTCGT
GACTGGGAAAACCCTGGCGTTACCCAACTTAATCGCCTTGCAGCACATCCCCCTTTCGCCAGCTGGCGTA
ATAGCGAAGAGGCCCGCACCGATCGCCCTTCCCAACAGTTGCGCAGCCTGAATGGCGAATGGG
[124 nt withheld, positions 8534-8657]
C
[91 nt withheld, positions 8659-8749]
A
[49 nt withheld, positions 8751-8799]
CCTTTGACGTTGGAGTCCACGTTCTTT
[37 nt withheld, positions 8827-8863]
ACCCTATCTCGGTCTATTCTTTTGATTTATAAGGGATTTTGCCGATTTCGGCCTATTGGTTAAAAAATGA
GCTGATTTAACAAAAATTTAACGCGAATTTTAACAAAATATTAACGCTTACAATTT
